Addgene plasmid #62256: pAN-PBAD-sgRNA-A1T
Purpose: expression of A1T sgRNA from the arabinose-inducible promoter
Depositing lab: Christopher Voigt. Depositing organization: Massachusetts Institute of Technology. Publication: Multi-input CRISPR/Cas genetic circuits that interface host regulatory networks. Nielsen AA, Voigt CA. Mol Syst Biol. 2014 Nov 24;10:763. doi: 10.15252/msb.20145735. PubMed 25422271.
Backbone
  Vector backbone: unknown
  Total vector size (bp): 3837
  Vector type: Bacterial Expression, CRISPR
Growth in bacteria
  Bacterial resistance: Ampicillin, 100 μg/mL
  Growth temperature: 37°C
  Growth strain: DH5alpha
  Copy number: Unknown
Gene/Insert
  Gene/Insert name: A1T sgRNA
  gRNA/shRNA sequence: tttacacctagctcagtcctgttttagagctagaaatagcaagttaaaataaggctagtccgTtATcaacttgaaaaagtggcaccgagtcggtgcttttttt
  Species: Synthetic
  Promoter: pBAD
  Cloning method: Unknown
  Sequencing primers: 5′ pBAD-F
Terms and licenses: Academic/Nonprofit Terms; Industry Terms: Not Available to Industry
How to cite: pAN-PBAD-sgRNA-A1T was a gift from Christopher Voigt (Addgene plasmid # 62256 ; http://n2t.net/addgene:62256 ; RRID:Addgene_62256)
