[The description below was written by a language model from this plasmid's Addgene catalogue record and pLannotate feature annotations shown in this document.]
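Description:
pAN-PBAD-sgRNA-A1T is a 3,837 bp bacterial expression plasmid built to produce a single synthetic guide RNA, A1T, under arabinose control in E. coli. The catalogue lists the parental backbone and copy number as unknown. The annotated sequence, however, shows a ColE1/pMB1-type origin of the kind normally associated with high copy number, along with a β-lactamase gene and its native promoter for ampicillin selection. A BioBrick prefix sits upstream of the regulatory cassette, and a putative bacterial terminator lies beyond the resistance marker.

The functional unit follows the classic divergent arabinose arrangement. araC is encoded on the reverse strand, and the araBAD (PBAD) promoter faces the opposite way, so that AraC represses transcription in the absence of L-arabinose and activates it when the sugar is present. Immediately downstream of the promoter is a short targeting segment followed by the Streptococcus pyogenes Cas9 guide RNA scaffold, which together form the A1T sgRNA. The target of the guide is not stated in the record. Further downstream are a 5S rRNA segment and the rrnB T1 terminator, which end the transcript. A short hit annotated as a capTEV tag fragment is probably a leftover His-tag-like stretch from a parental expression vector rather than a working element, since no protein is expressed here.

The plasmid carries no Cas9 or dCas9 gene, so the nuclease or its catalytically inactive form must be supplied separately. According to the associated publication, the plasmid belongs to work on multi-input CRISPR/Cas genetic circuits that interface with host regulatory networks, where arabinose serves as an input signal that is converted into sgRNA production.
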