Features (pLannotate 1.2.2; 11 found; start..end, strand, type, name):
     91..112     +  misc_feature   BioBrick prefix: BioBrick prefix for parts that do not start with "ATG"
    113..991     -  CDS            araC: L-arabinose regulatory protein; araC
   1018..1302    +  promoter       araBAD promoter: araBAD; promoter of the L-arabinose operon of E. coli; the araC regulatory gene is transcribed in the opposite direction (Guzman et al., 1995)
   1324..1399    +  misc_RNA       gRNA scaffold: guide RNA scaffold for the Streptococcus pyogenes CRISPR/Cas9 system
   1465..1482    +  CDS            capTEV™ (fragment): composite tag for in vivo biotinylation, TEV protease cleavage, and 6xHis tagging
   1589..1704    +  ncRNA          5S rRNA: Accession: RF00001 - 5S ribosomal RNA
   1708..1754    +  terminator     rrnB T1 terminator: transcription terminator T1 from the E. coli rrnB gene
   1978..2566    -  rep_origin     ori: high-copy-number ColE1/pMB1/pBR322/pUC origin of replication
   2737..3597    -  CDS            AmpR: β-lactamase; bla; confers resistance to ampicillin, carbenicillin, and related antibiotics
   3598..3702    -  promoter       AmpR promoter: bla
   3792..3835    -  terminator     bacterial terminator: putative bacterial transcription terminator
>Addgene plasmid #62256 | pAN-PBAD-sgRNA-A1T | depositor full sequence | sequence record 102058 | pAN-PBAD-sgRNA-A1T sequence 3837 bps
TTCAGCCAAAAAACTTAAGACCGCCGGTCTTGTCCACTACCTTGCAGTAATGCGGTGGACAGGATCGGCG
GTTTTCTTTTCTCTTCTCAAGAATTCGCGGCCGCTTCTAGAGTTATGACAACTTGACGGCTACATCATTC
ACTTTTTCTTCACAACCGGCACGGAACTCGCTCGGGCTGGCCCCGGTGCATTTTTTAAATACCCGCGAGA
AATAGAGTTGATCGTCAAAACCAACATTGCGACCGACGGTGGCGATAGGCATCCGGGTGGTGCTCAAAAG
CAGCTTCGCCTGGCTGATACGTTGGTCCTCGCGCCAGCTTAAGACGCTAATCCCTAACTGCTGGCGGAAA
AGATGTGACAGACGCGACGGCGACAAGCAAACATGCTGTGCGACGCTGGCGATATCAAAATTGCTGTCTG
CCAGGTGATCGCTGATGTACTGACAAGCCTCGCGTACCCGATTATCCATCGGTGGATGGAGCGACTCGTT
AATCGCTTCCATGCGCCGCAGTAACAATTGCTCAAGCAGATTTATCGCCAGCAGCTCCGAATAGCGCCCT
TCCCCTTGCCCGGCGTTAATGATTTGCCCAAACAGGTCGCTGAAATGCGGCTGGTGCGCTTCATCCGGGC
GAAAGAACCCCGTATTGGCAAATATTGACGGCCAGTTAAGCCATTCATGCCAGTAGGCGCGCGGACGAAA
GTAAACCCACTGGTGATACCATTCGCGAGCCTCCGGATGACGACCGTAGTGATGAATCTCTCCTGGCGGG
AACAGCAAAATATCACCCGGTCGGCAAACAAATTCTCGTCCCTGATTTTTCACCACCCCCTGACCGCGAA
TGGTGAGATTGAGAATATAACCTTTCATTCCCAGCGGTCGGTCGATAAAAAAATCGAGATAACCGTTGGC
CTCAATCGGCGTTAAACCCGCCACCAGATGGGCATTAAACGAGTATCCCGGCAGCAGGGGATCATTTTGC
GCTTCAGCCATACTTTTCATACTCCCGCCATTCAGAGAAGAAACCAATTGTCCATATTGCATCAGACATT
GCCGTCACTGCGTCTTTTACTGGCTCTTCTCGCTAACCAAACCGGTAACCCCGCTTATTAAAAGCATTCT
GTAACAAAGCGGGACCAAAGCCATGACAAAAACGCGTAACAAAAGTGTCTATAATCACGGCAGAAAAGTC
CACATTGATTATTTGCACGGCGTCACACTTTGCTATGCCATAGCATTTTTATCCATAAGATTAGCGGATC
CTACCTGACGCTTTTTATCGCAACTCTCTACTGTTTCTCCATATTTACACCTAGCTCAGTCCTGTTTTAG
AGCTAGAAATAGCAAGTTAAAATAAGGCTAGTCCGTTATCAACTTGAAAAAGTGGCACCGAGTCGGTGCT
TTTTTTGAAGCTTGGGCCCGAACAAAAACTCATCTCAGAAGAGGATCTGAATAGCGCCGTCGACCATCAT
CATCATCATCATTGAGTTTAAACGGTCTCCAGCTTGGCTGTTTTGGCGGATGAGAGAAGATTTTCAGCCT
GATACAGATTAAATCAGAACGCAGAAGCGGTCTGATAAAACAGAATTTGCCTGGCGGCAGTAGCGCGGTG
GTCCCACCTGACCCCATGCCGAACTCAGAAGTGAAACGCCGTAGCGCCGATGGTAGTGTGGGGTCTCCCC
ATGCGAGAGTAGGGAACTGCCAGGCATCAAATAAAACGAAAGGCTCAGTCGAAAGACTGGGCCTTTCGTT
TTATCTGTTGTTTGTCGGTGAACTGGATCCTTACTCGAGTCTAGACTGCAGGCTTCCTCGCTCACTGACT
CGCTGCGCTCGGTCGTTCGGCTGCGGCGAGCGGTATCAGCTCACTCAAAGGCGGTAATACGGTTATCCAC
AGAATCAGGGGATAACGCAGGAAAGAACATGTGAGCAAAAGGCCAGCAAAAGGCCAGGAACCGTAAAAAG
GCCGCGTTGCTGGCGTTTTTCCATAGGCTCCGCCCCCCTGACGAGCATCACAAAAATCGACGCTCAAGTC
AGAGGTGGCGAAACCCGACAGGACTATAAAGATACCAGGCGTTTCCCCCTGGAAGCTCCCTCGTGCGCTC
TCCTGTTCCGACCCTGCCGCTTACCGGATACCTGTCCGCCTTTCTCCCTTCGGGAAGCGTGGCGCTTTCT
CATAGCTCACGCTGTAGGTATCTCAGTTCGGTGTAGGTCGTTCGCTCCAAGCTGGGCTGTGTGCACGAAC
CCCCCGTTCAGCCCGACCGCTGCGCCTTATCCGGTAACTATCGTCTTGAGTCCAACCCGGTAAGACACGA
CTTATCGCCACTGGCAGCAGCCACTGGTAACAGGATTAGCAGAGCGAGGTATGTAGGCGGTGCTACAGAG
TTCTTGAAGTGGTGGCCTAACTACGGCTACACTAGAAGGACAGTATTTGGTATCTGCGCTCTGCTGAAGC
CAGTTACCTTCGGAAAAAGAGTTGGTAGCTCTTGATCCGGCAAACAAACCACCGCTGGTAGCGGTGGTTT
TTTTGTTTGCAAGCAGCAGATTACGCGCAGAAAAAAAGGATCTCAAGAAGATCCTTTGATCTTTTCTACG
GGGTCTGACGCTCAGTGGAACGAAAACTCACGTTAAGGGATTTTGGTCATGAGATTATCAAAAAGGATCT
TCACCTAGATCCTTTTAAATTAAAAATGAAGTTTTAAATCAATCTAAAGTATATATGAGTAAACTTGGTC
TGACAGTTACCAATGCTTAATCAGTGAGGCACCTATCTCAGCGATCTGTCTATTTCGTTCATCCATAGTT
GCCTGACTCCCCGTCGTGTAGATAACTACGATACGGGAGGGCTTACCATCTGGCCCCAGTGCTGCAATGA
TACCGCGAGACCCACGCTCACCGGCTCCAGATTTATCAGCAATAAACCAGCCAGCCGGAAGGGCCGAGCG
CAGAAGTGGTCCTGCAACTTTATCCGCCTCCATCCAGTCTATTAATTGTTGCCGGGAAGCTAGAGTAAGT
AGTTCGCCAGTTAATAGTTTGCGCAACGTTGTTGCCATTGCTACAGGCATCGTGGTGTCACGCTCGTCGT
TTGGTATGGCTTCATTCAGCTCCGGTTCCCAACGATCAAGGCGAGTTACATGATCCCCCATGTTGTGCAA
AAAAGCGGTTAGCTCCTTCGGTCCTCCGATCGTTGTCAGAAGTAAGTTGGCCGCAGTGTTATCACTCATG
GTTATGGCAGCACTGCATAATTCTCTTACTGTCATGCCATCCGTAAGATGCTTTTCTGTGACTGGTGAGT
ACTCAACCAAGTCATTCTGAGAATAGTGTATGCGGCGACCGAGTTGCTCTTGCCCGGCGTCAATACGGGA
TAATACCGCGCCACATAGCAGAACTTTAAAAGTGCTCATCATTGGAAAACGTTCTTCGGGGCGAAAACTC
TCAAGGATCTTACCGCTGTTGAGATCCAGTTCGATGTAACCCACTCGTGCACCCAACTGATCTTCAGCAT
CTTTTACTTTCACCAGCGTTTCTGGGTGAGCAAAAACAGGAAGGCAAAATGCCGCAAAAAAGGGAATAAG
GGCGACACGGAAATGTTGAATACTCATACTCTTCCTTTTTCAATATTATTGAAGCATTTATCAGGGTTAT
TGTCTCATGAGCGGATACATATTTGAATGTATTTAGAAAAATAAACAAATAGGGGTTCCGCGCACATTTC
CCCGAAAAGTGCCACCTGACGTCTAAGAAACCATTATTATCATGACATTAACCTATAAAAATAGGCGTAT
CACGAGGCAGAATTTCAGATAAAAAAAATCCTTAGCTTTCGCTAAGGATGATTTCTG
