>Addgene plasmid #62256 | pAN-PBAD-sgRNA-A1T | addgene partial sequence | sequence record 105833 | pBAD-F 5'-ATGCCATAGCATTTTTATCC-3'
TTTTATCGCAACTCTCTACTGTTTCTCCATATTTACACCTAGCTCAGTCCTGTTTTAGAGCTAGAAATAG
CAAGTTAAAATAAGGCTAGTCCGTTATCAACTTGAAAAAGTGGCACCGAGTCGGTGCTTTTTTTGAAGCT
TGGGCCCGAACAAAAACTCATCTCAGAAGAGGATCTGAATAGCGCCGTCGACCATCATCATCATCATCAT
TGAGTTTAAACGGTCTCCAGCTTGGCTGTTTTGGCGGATGAGAGAAGATTTTCAGCCTGATACAGATTAA
ATCAGAACGCAGAAGCGGTCTGATAAAACAGAATTTGCCTGGCGGCAGTAGCGCGGTGGTCCCACCTGAC
CCCATGCCGAACTCAGAAGTGAAACGCCGTAGCGCCGATGGTAGTGTGGGGTCTCCCCATGCGAGAGTAG
GGAACTGCCAGGCATCAAATAAAACGAAAGGCTCAGTCGAAAGACTGGGCCTTTCGTTTTATCTGTTGTT
TGTCGGTGAACTGGATCCTTACTCGAGTCTAGACTGCAGGCTTCCTCGCTCACTGACTCGCTGCGCTCGG
TCGTTCGGCTGCGGCGAGCGGTATCAGCTCACTCAAAGGCGGTAATACGGTTATCCACAGAATCAGGGGA
TAACGCAGGAAAGAACATGTGAGCAAAAGGCCAGCAAAAGGCCAGGAACCGTAAAAAGGCCGCGTTGCTG
GCGTTTTTCCACAGGCTCCGCCCCCCTGACGAGCATCACAAAAATCGACGCTCAAGTCAGAGGTGGCGAA
ACCCGACAGGACTATAAAGATACCAGGCGTTTCCCCCTGGAAGCTCCCTCGTGCGCTCTCCTGTTCCGAC
CCTGCCGCTTACCGGATACCTGTCCGCCTTTCTCCCTTCGGGAAGCGTGGCGCTTTCTCATAGCTCACGC
TGT
