>Addgene plasmid #62256 | pAN-PBAD-sgRNA-A1T | addgene partial sequence | sequence record 106155 | AraC-F 5'-TGACAACTTGACGGCTACATC-3'
ACTCGCTCGGGCTGGCCCCGGTGCATTTTTTAAATACCCGCGAGAAATAGAGTTGATCGTCAAAACCAAC
ATTGCGACCGACGGTGGCGATAGGCATCCGGGTGGTGCTCAAAAGCAGCTTCGCCTGGCTGATACGTTGG
TCCTCGCGCCAGCTTAAGACGCTAATCCCTAACTGCTGGCGGAAAAGATGTGACAGACGCGACGGCGACA
AGCAAACATGCTGTGCGACGCTGGCGATATCAAAATTGCTGTCTGCCAGGTGATCGCTGATGTACTGACA
AGCCTCGCGTACCCGATTATCCATCGGTGGATGGAGCGACTCGTTAATCGCTTCCATGCGCCGCAGTAAC
AATTGCTCAAGCAGATTTATCGCCAGCAGCTCCGAATAGCGCCCTTCCCCTTGCCCGGCGTTAATGATTT
GCCCAAACAGGTCGCTGAAATGCGGCTGGTGCGCTTCATCCGGGCGAAAGAACCCCGTATTGGCAAATAT
TGACGGCCAGTTAAGCCATTCATGCCAGTAGGCGCGCGGACGAAAGTAAACCCACTGGTGATACCATTCG
CGAGCCTCCGGATGACGACCGTAGTGATGAATCTCTCCTGGCGGGAACAGCAAAATATCACCCGGTCGGC
AAACAAATTCTCGTCCCTGATTTTTCACCACCCCCTGACCGCGAATGGTGAGATTGAGAATATAACCTTT
CATTCCCAGCGGTCGGTCGATAAAAAAATCGAGATAACCGTTGGCCTCAATCGGCGTTAAACCCGCCACC
AGATGGGCATTAAACGAGTATCCCGGCAGCAGGGGATCATTTTGCGCTTCAGCCATACTTTTCATACTCC
CGCCATTCAGAGAAGAAACCAATTGTCCATATTGCATCAGACATTGCCGTCACTGCGTCTTT
